>Addgene plasmid #97002 | pEAHISMRSA1376 | depositor full sequence | sequence record 178569 | full coding sequence for MRSA1376 protein and his tag
TGGCGAATGGG
[124 nt withheld, positions 12-135]
C
[91 nt withheld, positions 137-227]
A
[49 nt withheld, positions 229-277]
CCTTTGACGTTGGAGTCCACGTTCTTT
[37 nt withheld, positions 305-341]
ACCCTATCTCGGTCTATTCTTTTGATTTATAAGGGATTTTGCCGATTTCGGCCTATTGGTTAAAAAATGA
GCTGATTTAACAAAAATTTAACGCGAATTTTAACAAAATATTAACGTTTACAATTTCAGGTGGCACTTTT
CGGGGAAATGTGCGCGGAACCCCTATTTGTTTATTTTTCTAAATACATTCAAATATGTATCCGCTCATGA
GACAATAACCCTGATAAATGCTTCAATAATATTGAAAAAGGAAGAGTATGAGTATTCAACATTTCCGTGT
CGCCCTTATTCCCTTTTTTGCGGCATTTTGCCTTCCTGTTTTTGCTCACCCAGAAACGCTGGTGAAAGTA
AAAGATGCTGAAGATCAGTTGGGTGCACGAGTGGGTTACATCGAACTGGATCTCAACAGCGGTAAGATCC
TTGAGAGTTTTCGCCCCGAAGAACGTTTTCCAATGATGAGCACTTTTAAAGTTCTGCTATGTGGCGCGGT
ATTATCCCGTATTGACGCCGGGCAAGAGCAACTCGGTCGCCGCATACACTATTCTCAGAATGACTTGGTT
GAGTACTCACCAGTCACAGAAAAGCATCTTACGGATGGCATGACAGTAAGAGAATTATGCAGTGCTGCCA
TAACCATGAGTGATAACACTGCGGCCAACTTACTTCTGACAACGATCGGAGGACCGAAGGAGCTAACCGC
TTTTTTGCACAACATGGGGGATCATGTAACTCGCCTTGATCGTTGGGAACCGGAGCTGAATGAAGCCATA
CCAAACGACGAGCGTGACACCACGATGCCTGCAGCAATGGCAACAACGTTGCGCAAACTATTAACTGGCG
AACTACTTACTCTAGCTTCCCGGCAACAATTAATAGACTGGATGGAGGCGGATAAAGTTGCAGGACCACT
TCTGCGCTCGGCCCTTCCGGCTGGCTGGTTTATTGCTGATAAATCTGGAGCCGGTGAGCGTGGGTCTCGC
GGTATCATTGCAGCACTGGGGCCAGATGGTAAGCCCTCCCGTATCGTAGTTATCTACACGACGGGGAGTC
AGGCAACTATGGATGAACGAAATAGACAGATCGCTGAGATAGGTGCCTCACTGATTAAGCATTGGTAACT
GTCAGACCAAGTTTACTCATATATACTTTAGATTGATTTAAAACTTCATTTTTAATTTAAAAGGATCTAG
GTGAAGATCCTTTTTGATAATCTCATGACCAAAATCCCTTAACGTGAGTTTTCGTTCCACTGAGCGTCAG
ACCCCGTAGAAAAGATCAAAGGATCTTCTTGAGATCCTTTTTTTCTGCGCGTAATCTGCTGCTTGCAAAC
AAAAAAACCACCGCTACCAGCGGTGGTTTGTTTGCCGGATCAAGAGCTACCAACTCTTTTTCCGAAGGTA
ACTGGCTTCAGCAGAGCGCAGATACCAAATACTGTCCTTCTAGTGTAGCCGTAGTTAGGCCACCACTTCA
AGAACTCTGTAGCACCGCCTACATACCTCGCTCTGCTAATCCTGTTACCAGTGGCTGCTGCCAGTGGCGA
TAAGTCGTGTCTTACCGGGTTGGACTCAAGACGATAGTTACCGGATAAGGCGCAGCGGTCGGGCTGAACG
GGGGGTTCGTGCACACAGCCCAGCTTGGAGCGAACGACCTACACCGAACTGAGATACCTACAGCGTGAGC
TATGAGAAAGCGCCACGCTTCCCGAAGGGAGAAAGGCGGACAGGTATCCGGTAAGCGGCAGGGTCGGAAC
AGGAGAGCGCACGAGGGAGCTTCCAGGGGGAAACGCCTGGTATCTTTATAGTCCTGTCGGGTTTCGCCAC
CTCTGACTTGAGCGTCGATTTTTGTGATGCTCGTCAGGGGGGCGGAGCCTATGGAAAAACGCCAGCAACG
CGGCCTTTTTACGGTTCCTGGCCTTTTGCTGGCCTTTTGCTCACATGTTCTTTCCTGCGTTATCCCCTGA
TTCTGTGGATAACCGTATTACCGCCTTTGAGTGAGCTGATACCGCTCGCCGCAGCCGAACGACCGAGCGC
AGCGAGTCAGTGAGCGAGGAAGCGGAAGAGCGCCTGATGCGGTATTTTCTCCTTACGCATCTGTGCGGTA
TTTCACACCGCATATATGGTGCACTCTCAGTACAATCTGCTCTGATGCCGCATAGTTAAGCCAGTATACA
CTCCGCTATCGCTACGTGACTGGGTCATGGCTGCGCCCCGACACCCGCCAACACCCGCTGACGCGCCCTG
ACGGGCTTGTCTGCTCCCGGCATCCGCTTACAGACAAGCTGTGACCGTCTCCGGGAGCTGCATGTGTCAG
AGGTTTTCACCGTCATCACCGAAACGCGCGAGGCAGCTGCGGTAAAGCTCATCAGCGTGGTCGTGAAGCG
ATTCACAGATGTCTGCCTGTTCATCCGCGTCCAGCTCGTTGAGTTTCTCCAGAAGCGTTAATGTCTGGCT
TCTGATAAAGCGGGCCATGTTAAGGGCGGTTTTTTCCTGTTTGGTCACTGATGCCTCCGTGTAAGGGGGA
TTTCTGTTCATGGGGGTAATGATACCGATGAAACGAGAGAGGATGCTCACGATACGGGTTACTGATGATG
AACATGCCCGGTTACTGGAACGTTGTGAGGGTAAACAACTGGCGGTATGGATGCGGCGGGACCAGAGAAA
AATCACTCAGGGTCAATGCCAGCGCTTCGTTAATACAGATGTAGGTGTTCCACAGGGTAGCCAGCAGCAT
CCTGCGATGCAGATCCGGAACATAATGGTGCAGGGCGCTGACTTCCGCGTTTCCAGACTTTACGAAACAC
GGAAACCGAAGACCATTCATGTTGTTGCTCAGGTCGCAGACGTTTTGCAGCAGCAGTCGCTTCACGTTCG
CTCGCGTATCGGTGATTCATTCTGCTAACCAGTAAGGCAACCCCGCCAGCCTAGCCGGGTCCTCAACGAC
AGGAGCACGATCATGCGCACCCGTGGCCAGGACCCAACGCTGCCCGAGATCTCGATCCCGCGAAATTAAT
ACGACTCACTATAGGGAGACCACAACGGTTTCCCTCTAGAAATAATTTTGTTTAACTTTAAGAAGGAGAT
ATACATATGTCGTACTACCATCACCATCACCATCACGATTACGACATCCCAACGACCGAAAACCTGTATT
TTCAGGGCGCCATGATGCCAATCGTCAATGTAAAATTATTAGAAGGTCGTTCGGATGAACAATTAAAAAA
TTTAGTTAGCGAAGTTACTGACGCCGTAGAAAAAACAACGGGAGCAAATAGACAAGCAATTCACGTTGTT
ATAGAAGAAATGAAACCAAACCATTATGGTGTGGCTGGCGTAAGAAAGTCAGATCAATAAGGATCCGAAT
TCGAGCTCCGTCGACAAGCTTGCGGCCGCACTCGAGCACCACCACCACCACCACTGAGATCCGGCTGCTA
ACAAAGCCCGAAAGGAAGCTGAGTTGGCTGCTGCCACCGCTGAGCAATAACTAGCATAACCCCTTGGGGC
CTCTAAACGGGTCTTGAGGGGTTTTTTGCTGAAAGGAGGAACTATATCCGGAT
Features (pLannotate 1.2.2; 15 found; start..end, strand, type, name):
     12..467     +  rep_origin     f1 ori (sequence partly withheld): f1 bacteriophage origin of replication; arrow indicates direction of (+) strand synthesis
    494..598     +  promoter       AmpR promoter: bla
    599..1459    +  CDS            AmpR: β-lactamase; bla; confers resistance to ampicillin, carbenicillin, and related antibiotics
   1630..2218    +  rep_origin     ori: high-copy-number ColE1/pMB1/pBR322/pUC origin of replication
   2404..2546    -  misc_feature   bom: basis of mobility region from pBR322
   2648..2839    -  CDS            rop: Rop protein, which maintains plasmids at low copy number; rop
   2856..3236    +  CDS            YPB1_ECOLX: Protein predicted: Swiss-Prot protein existence level 4. From Escherichia coli.
   3348..3366    +  promoter       T7 promoter: promoter for bacteriophage T7 RNA polymerase
   3398..3420    +  RBS            RBS: efficient ribosome binding site from bacteriophage T7 gene 10 (Olins and Rangwala, 1989)
   3438..3457    +  CDS            8xHis (fragment): 8xHis affinity tag
   3479..3499    +  CDS            TEV site: tobacco etch virus (TEV) protease recognition and cleavage site
   3506..3688    +  CDS            Y1195_STAAN: Experimental evidence at protein level: Swiss-Prot protein existence level 1. From Staphylococcus aureus (strain N315).
   3738..3755    +  CDS            9xHis (fragment): 9xHis affinity tag
   3765..3814    +  CDS            SET1 (fragment): solubility-enhancement tag derived from T7 phage gene 10B
   3822..3869    +  terminator     T7 terminator: transcription terminator for bacteriophage T7 RNA polymerase
