>Addgene plasmid #97002 | pEAHISMRSA1376 | addgene full sequence | sequence record 190114 | Addgene NGS Result
TGGCGAATGGG
[124 nt withheld, positions 12-135]
C
[91 nt withheld, positions 137-227]
A
[49 nt withheld, positions 229-277]
CCTTTGACGTTGGAGTCCACGTTCTTT
[37 nt withheld, positions 305-341]
ACCCTATCTCGGTCTATTCTTTTGATTTATAAGGGATTTTGCCGATTTCGGCCTATTGGTTAAAAAATGA
GCTGATTTAACAAAAATTTAACGCGAATTTTAACAAAATATTAACGCTTACAATTTAGGTGGCACTTTTC
GGGGAAATGTGCGCGGAACCCCTATTTGTTTATTTTTCTAAATACATTCAAATATGTATCCGCTCATGAG
ACAATAACCCTGATAAATGCTTCAATAATATTGAAAAAGGAAGAGTATGAGTATTCAACATTTCCGTGTC
GCCCTTATTCCCTTTTTTGCGGCATTTTGCCTTCCTGTTTTTGCTCACCCAGAAACGCTGGTGAAAGTAA
AAGATGCTGAAGATCAGTTGGGTGCACGAGTGGGTTACATCGAACTGGATCTCAACAGCGGTAAGATCCT
TGAGAGTTTTCGCCCCGAAGAACGTTTTCCAATGATGAGCACTTTTAAAGTTCTGCTATGTGGCGCGGTA
TTATCCCGTATTGACGCCGGGCAAGAGCAACTCGGTCGCCGCATACACTATTCTCAGAATGACTTGGTTG
AGTACTCACCAGTCACAGAAAAGCATCTTACGGATGGCATGACAGTAAGAGAATTATGCAGTGCTGCCAT
AACCATGAGTGATAACACTGCGGCCAACTTACTTCTGACAACGATCGGAGGACCGAAGGAGCTAACCGCT
TTTTTGCACAACATGGGGGATCATGTAACTCGCCTTGATCGTTGGGAACCGGAGCTGAATGAAGCCATAC
CAAACGACGAGCGTGACACCACGATGCCTGCAGCAATGGCAACAACGTTGCGCAAACTATTAACTGGCGA
ACTACTTACTCTAGCTTCCCGGCAACAATTAATAGACTGGATGGAGGCGGATAAAGTTGCAGGACCACTT
CTGCGCTCGGCCCTTCCGGCTGGCTGGTTTATTGCTGATAAATCTGGAGCCGGTGAGCGTGGGTCTCGCG
GTATCATTGCAGCACTGGGGCCAGATGGTAAGCCCTCCCGTATCGTAGTTATCTACACGACGGGGAGTCA
GGCAACTATGGATGAACGAAATAGACAGATCGCTGAGATAGGTGCCTCACTGATTAAGCATTGGTAACTG
TCAGACCAAGTTTACTCATATATACTTTAGATTGATTTAAAACTTCATTTTTAATTTAAAAGGATCTAGG
TGAAGATCCTTTTTGATAATCTCATGACCAAAATCCCTTAACGTGAGTTTTCGTTCCACTGAGCGTCAGA
CCCCGTAGAAAAGATCAAAGGATCTTCTTGAGATCCTTTTTTTCTGCGCGTAATCTGCTGCTTGCAAACA
AAAAAACCACCGCTACCAGCGGTGGTTTGTTTGCCGGATCAAGAGCTACCAACTCTTTTTCCGAAGGTAA
CTGGCTTCAGCAGAGCGCAGATACCAAATACTGTCCTTCTAGTGTAGCCGTAGTTAGGCCACCACTTCAA
GAACTCTGTAGCACCGCCTACATACCTCGCTCTGCTAATCCTGTTACCAGTGGCTGCTGCCAGTGGCGAT
AAGTCGTGTCTTACCGGGTTGGACTCAAGACGATAGTTACCGGATAAGGCGCAGCGGTCGGGCTGAACGG
GGGGTTCGTGCACACAGCCCAGCTTGGAGCGAACGACCTACACCGAACTGAGATACCTACAGCGTGAGCT
ATGAGAAAGCGCCACGCTTCCCGAAGGGAGAAAGGCGGACAGGTATCCGGTAAGCGGCAGGGTCGGAACA
GGAGAGCGCACGAGGGAGCTTCCAGGGGGAAACGCCTGGTATCTTTATAGTCCTGTCGGGTTTCGCCACC
TCTGACTTGAGCGTCGATTTTTGTGATGCTCGTCAGGGGGGCGGAGCCTATGGAAAAACGCCAGCAACGC
GGCCTTTTTACGGTTCCTGGCCTTTTGCTGGCCTTTTGCTCACATGTTCTTTCCTGCGTTATCCCCTGAT
TCTGTGGATAACCGTATTACCGCCTTTGAGTGAGCTGATACCGCTCGCCGCAGCCGAACGACCGAGCGCA
GCGAGTCAGTGAGCGAGGAAGCGGAAGAGCGCCTGATGCGGTATTTTCTCCTTACGCATCTGTGCGGTAT
TTCACACCGCAATGGTGCACTCTCAGTACAATCTGCTCTGATGCCGCATAGTTAAGCCAGTATACACTCC
GCTATCGCTACGTGACTGGGTCATGGCTGCGCCCCGACACCCGCCAACACCCGCTGACGCGCCCTGACGG
GCTTGTCTGCTCCCGGCATCCGCTTACAGACAAGCTGTGACCGTCTCCGGGAGCTGCATGTGTCAGAGGT
TTTCACCGTCATCACCGAAACGCGCGAGGCAGCTGCGGTAAAGCTCATCAGCGTGGTCGTGAAGCGATTC
ACAGATGTCTGCCTGTTCATCCGCGTCCAGCTCGTTGAGTTTCTCCAGAAGCGTTAATGTCTGGCTTCTG
ATAAAGCGGGCCATGTTAAGGGCGGTTTTTTCCTGTTTGGTCACTGATGCCTCCGTGTAAGGGGGATTTC
TGTTCATGGGGGTAATGATACCGATGAAACGAGAGAGGATGCTCACGATACGGGTTACTGATGATGAACA
TGCCCGGTTACTGGAACGTTGTGAGGGTAAACAACTGGCGGTATGGATGCGGCGGGACCAGAGAAAAATC
ACTCAGGGTCAATGCCAGCGCTTCGTTAATACAGATGTAGGTGTTCCACAGGGTAGCCAGCAGCATCCTG
CGATGCAGATCCGGAACATAATGGTGCAGGGCGCTGACTTCCGCGTTTCCAGACTTTACGAAACACGGAA
ACCGAAGACCATTCATGTTGTTGCTCAGGTCGCAGACGTTTTGCAGCAGCAGTCGCTTCACGTTCGCTCG
CGTATCGGTGATTCATTCTGCTAACCAGTAAGGCAACCCCGCCAGCCTAGCCGGGTCCTCAACGACAGGA
GCACGATCATGCGCACCCGTGGCCAGGACCCAACGCTGCCCGAGATCTCGATCCCGCGAAATTAATACGA
CTCACTATAGGGAGACCACAACGGTTTCCCTCTAGAAATAATTTTGTTTAACTTTAAGAAGGAGATATAC
ATATGTCGTACTACCATCACCATCACCATCACGATTACGACATCCCAACGACCGAAAACCTGTATTTTCA
GGGCGCCATGATGCCAATCGTCAATGTAAAATTATTAGAAGGTCGTTCGGATGAACAATTAAAAAATTTA
GTTAGCGAAGTTACTGACGCCGTAGAAAAAACAACGGGAGCAAATAGACAAGCAATTCACGTTGTTATAG
AAGAAATGAAACCAAACCATTATGGTGTGGCTGGCGTAAGAAAGTCAGATCAATAAGGATCCGAATTCGA
GCTCCGTCGACAAGCTTGCGGCCGCACTCGAGCACCACCACCACCACCACTGAGATCCGGCTGCTAACAA
AGCCCGAAAGGAAGCTGAGTTGGCTGCTGCCACCGCTGAGCAATAACTAGCATAACCCCTTGGGGCCTCT
AAACGGGTCTTGAGGGGTTTTTTGCTGAAAGGAGGAACTATATCCGGAT
Features (pLannotate 1.2.2; 15 found; start..end, strand, type, name):
     12..440     +  rep_origin     f1 ori (sequence partly withheld): f1 bacteriophage origin of replication; arrow indicates direction of (+) strand synthesis
    493..597     +  promoter       AmpR promoter: bla
    598..1458    +  CDS            AmpR: β-lactamase; bla; confers resistance to ampicillin, carbenicillin, and related antibiotics
   1629..2217    +  rep_origin     ori: high-copy-number ColE1/pMB1/pBR322/pUC origin of replication
   2403..2542    -  misc_feature   bom: basis of mobility region from pBR322
   2644..2835    -  CDS            rop: Rop protein, which maintains plasmids at low copy number; rop
   2852..3232    +  CDS            YPB1_ECOLX: Protein predicted: Swiss-Prot protein existence level 4. From Escherichia coli.
   3344..3362    +  promoter       T7 promoter: promoter for bacteriophage T7 RNA polymerase
   3394..3416    +  RBS            RBS: efficient ribosome binding site from bacteriophage T7 gene 10 (Olins and Rangwala, 1989)
   3434..3453    +  CDS            8xHis (fragment): 8xHis affinity tag
   3475..3495    +  CDS            TEV site: tobacco etch virus (TEV) protease recognition and cleavage site
   3502..3684    +  CDS            Y1195_STAAN: Experimental evidence at protein level: Swiss-Prot protein existence level 1. From Staphylococcus aureus (strain N315).
   3734..3751    +  CDS            9xHis (fragment): 9xHis affinity tag
   3761..3810    +  CDS            SET1 (fragment): solubility-enhancement tag derived from T7 phage gene 10B
   3818..3865    +  terminator     T7 terminator: transcription terminator for bacteriophage T7 RNA polymerase
