[The description below was written by a language model from this plasmid's Addgene catalogue record and pLannotate feature annotations shown in this document.]
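Description:
pEAHISMRSA1376 is a bacterial expression plasmid for producing the sar1376 protein of methicillin-resistant Staphylococcus aureus, annotated as a putative 4-oxalocrotonate tautomerase. It is built on pEAHISTEV, a derivative of the Gateway destination vector pDEST14, and totals about 3.9 kb. The plasmid replicates in E. coli from a ColE1/pMB1-type origin and is selected with ampicillin through the bla (β-lactamase) gene. The feature tables also show an f1 phage origin, the pBR322 bom mobility region and a rop gene. The catalogue lists the plasmid as high copy, although rop is normally associated with reduced copy number.

The expression cassette consists of a T7 promoter and the phage T7 gene 10 ribosome binding site, followed by an N-terminal histidine tag, a TEV protease recognition site and the short (189 bp) unmutated S. aureus open reading frame, ending at a T7 terminator. The insert matches a Swiss-Prot entry from S. aureus strain N315. The His tag allows metal-affinity purification, and TEV cleavage then removes it to leave near-native protein. Because transcription depends on T7 RNA polymerase, expression is carried out in a DE3 lysogen, while a standard cloning strain is used for propagation. Downstream of the insert, the annotation software also detects a second His-tag fragment and a fragment of a T7 gene 10B-derived solubility tag. The catalogue describes only the N-terminal tag, so these may be untranslated vector remnants, though the record does not say.

The depositor and repository-sequenced records differ by only four nucleotides in length and carry the same features. The construct came from a structural proteomics programme, consistent with use in recombinant protein production for structural and biochemical study.
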