Addgene plasmid #97002: pEAHISMRSA1376
Purpose: Expressing MRSA sar1376 protein
Depositing lab: Huanting Liu & James Naismith. Depositing organization: University of St. Andrews. Publication: The Scottish Structural Proteomics Facility: targets, methods and outputs. Oke M, Carter LG, Johnson KA, Liu H, McMahon SA, Yan X, Kerou M, Weikart ND, Kadi N, Sheikh MA, Schmelz S, Dorward M, Zawadzki M, Cozens C, Falconer H, Powers H, Overton IM, van Niekerk CA, Peng X, Patel P, Garrett RA, Prangishvili D, Botting CH, Coote PJ, Dryden DT, Barton GJ, Schwarz-Linek U, Challis GL, Taylor GL, White MF, Naismith JH. J Struct Funct Genomics. 2010 Jun;11(2):167-80. doi: 10.1007/s10969-010-9090-y. Epub 2010 Apr 24. PubMed 20419351.
Backbone
  Vector backbone: pEAHISTEV, modified from pDEST14
  Backbone manufacturer: BSRC, University of St Andrews
  Backbone size w/o insert (bp): 3705
  Total vector size (bp): 3894
  Modifications to backbone: none
Growth in bacteria
  Bacterial resistance: Ampicillin, 100 μg/mL
  Growth temperature: 37°C
  Growth strain: DH5alpha
  Growth instructions: Protein exprerssion in DE3 strain
  Copy number: High Copy
Gene/Insert
  Gene/Insert name: Putative 4-oxalocrotonate tautomerase (alt name: sar1376 protein)
  Species: Staphylococcus aureus
  Insert size (bp): 189
  Mutation: none
  Promoter: T7
  Tag / fusion protein: N-ter TEV protease cleavable 6His (N terminal on backbone)
  Cloning method: Gateway Cloning
  Sequencing primers: 5′ T7 promoter; 3′ T7 terminator
Resource information
  A portion of this plasmid was derived from a plasmid made by: original
Terms and licenses: Academic/Nonprofit Terms; Industry Terms: Not Available to Industry
How to cite: pEAHISMRSA1376 was a gift from Huanting Liu & James Naismith (Addgene plasmid # 97002 ; http://n2t.net/addgene:97002 ; RRID:Addgene_97002)
